>Addgene plasmid #146995 | pAc5.1B-lambdaN-HA-DmUPF1-S1160A-siRNAres-V5His6_N | depositor full sequence | sequence record 289442 | Full Sequence
CTTCAAGGAATTAATTCTATATTCTAAAAACACAAATGATACTTCTAAAAAAAATCATGAATGGCATCAA
CTCTGAATCAAATCTTTGCAGATGCACCTACTTCTCATTTCCACTGTCACATCATTTTTCCAGATCTCGC
TGCCTGTTATGTGGCCCACAAACCAAGACACGTTTTATGGCCATTAAAGCTGGCTGATCGTCGCCAAACA
CCAAATACATATCAATATGTACATTCGAGAAAGAAGCGATCAAAGAAGCGTCTTCGGGCGAGTAGGAGAA
TGCGGAGGAGAAGGAGAACGAGCTGATCTAGTATCTCTCCACAATCCAATGCCAACTGACCAACTGGCCA
TATTCGGAGCAATTTGAAGCCAATTTCCATCGCCTGGCGATCGCTCCATTCTTGGCTATATGTTTTTCAC
CGTTCCCGGGGCCATTTTCAAAGACTCGTCGGTAAGATAAGATTGTGTCACTCGCTGTCTCTCTTCATTT
GTCGAAGAATGCTGAGGAATTTCGCGATGACGTCGGCGAGTATTTTGAAGAATGAGAATAATTTGTATTT
ATACGAAAATCAGTTAGTGGAATTTTCTACAAAAACATGTTATCTATAGATAATTTTGTTGCAAAATATG
TTGACTATGACAAAGATTGTATGTATATACCTTTAATGTATTCTCATTTTCTTATGTATTTATAATGGCA
ATGATGATACTGATGATATTTTAAGATGATGCCAGACCACAGGCTGATTTCTGCGTCTTTTGCCGAACGC
AGTGCATGTGCGGTTGTTGTTTTTTGGAATAGTTTCAATTTTCGGACTGTCCGCTTTGATTTCAGTTTCT
TGGCTTATTCAAAAAGCAAAGTAAAGCCAAAAAAGCGAGATGGCAATACCAAATGCGGCAAAACGGTAGT
GGAAGGAAAGGGGTGCGGGGCAGCGGAAGGAAGGGTGGGGCGGGGCGTGGCGGGGTCTGTGGCTGGGCGC
GACGTCACCGACGTTGGAGCCACTCCTTTGACCATGTGTGCGTGTGTGTATTATTCGTGTCTCGCCACTC
GCCGGTTGTTTTTTTCTTTTTATCTCGCTCTCTCTAGCGCCATCTCGTACGCATGCTCAACGCACCGCAT
GTTGCCGTGTCCTTTATGCGTCATTTTGGCTCGAAATAGGCAATTATTTAAACAAAGATTAGTCAACGAA
AACGCTAAAATAAATAAGTCTACAATATGGTTACTTATTGCCATGTGTGTGCAGCCAACGATAGCAACAA
AAGCAACAACACAGTGGCTTTCCCTCTTTCACTTTTTGTTTGCAAGCGCGTGCGAGCAAGACGGCACGAC
CGGCAAACGCAATTACGCTGACAAAGAGCAGACGAAGTTTTGGCCGAAAAACATCAAGGCGCCTGATACG
AATGCATTTGCAATAACAATTGCGATATTTAATATTGTTTATGAAGCTGTTTGACTTCAAAACACACAAA
AAAAAAAATAAAACAAATTATTTGAAAGAGAATTAGGAATCGGACAGCTTATCGTTACGGGCTAACAGCA
CACCGAGACGAAATAGCTTACCTGACGTCACAGCCTCTGGAAGAACTGCCGCCAAGCAGAGAGAGAGAGA
AAAAGAGGGAGAGCAGCTTAGACCGCATGTGCTTGTGTGTGAGGCGTCTCTCTCTTCGTCTCCTGTTTGC
GCAAACGCATAGACTGCACTGAGAAAATCGATTACCTATTTTTTATGAATGAATATTTGCACTATTACTA
TTCAAAACTATTAAGATAGCAATCACATTCAATAGCCAAATACTATACCACCTGAGCGATGCAACGAAAT
GATCAATTTGAGCAAAAATGCTGCATATTTAGGACGGCATCATTATAGAAATGCTTCTTGCTGTGTACTT
TTCTCTCGTCTGGCAGCTGTTTCGCCGTTATTGTTAAAACCGGCTTAAGTTAGGTGTGTTTTCTACGACT
AGTGATGCCCCTACTAGAAGATGTGTGTTGCACAAATGTCCCTGAATAACCAATTTGAAGTGCAGATAGC
AGTAAACGTAAGCTAATATGAATATTATTTAACTGTAATGTTTTAATATCGCTGGACATTACTAATAAAC
CCACTATAAACACATGTACATATGTATGTTTTGGCATACAATGAGTAGTTGGGGAAAAAATGTGTAAAAG
CACCGTGACCATCACAGCATAAAGATAACCAGCTGAAGTATCGAATATGAGTAACCCCCAAATTGAATCA
CATGCCGCAACTGATAGGACCCATGGAAGTACACTCTTCATGGCGATATACAAGACACACACAAGCACGA
ACACCCAGTTGCGGAGGAAATTCTCCGTAAATGAAAACCCAATCGGCGAACAATTCATACCCATATATGG
TAAAAGTTTTGAACGCGACTTGAGAGCGGAGAGCATTGCGGCTGATAAGGTTTTAGCGCTAAGCGGGCTT
TATAAAACGGGCTGCGGGACCAGTTTTCATATCACTACCGTTTGAGTTCTTGTGCTGTGTGGATACTCCT
CCCGACACAAAGCCGCTCCATCAGCCAGCAGTCGTCTAATCCAGAGACCCCGGATCGGGGTACCAACATG
GACGCACAAACACGACGACGTGAGCGTCGCGCTGAGAAACAAGCTCAATGGAAAGCTGCAAACGGTGGAT
CTCCTCCACATATGGCTTACCCATACGATGTTCCAGATTACGCTCCTCCAAGCTTGAATTCTGCAGATAT
CATGAGCGTGGACACGTACGCGCCCAGCTCGGCGCTCTCGTTCCTGGACATGGACGACAACGAGCTGCTT
CCGGGAGCGGATACTCAACCCACGCAGTACGATTACCGCGACTTTACCATGCCCTCCACCTCGCAGAGCC
AGACCCAGAACGATCAGCTGGAGATTGCCCAACGCTGCTCTGCCGGAGACTCGCATCCACGACTGGCCAG
CATCACCAACGATCTGGCCGATCTGCAGTTCGAAGAGGAGGACGACGAGCCTGGCAGCTCGTATGTGAAG
GAGCTGCCGCCGCATGCGTGCAAGTATTGCGGCATCCATGATCCAGCCACGGTGGTCATGTGCAACAACT
GCCGCAAATGGTTTTGCAACGGTCGTGGAAGCACTTCCGGTTCGCACATCATCAACCATCTGGTGAGGGC
CAAGCATCGCGAGGTGACGCTCCACGGGGAAGGTCCCCTGGGCGAGACAATCCTGGAGTGCTACTCCTGT
GGTGTGCGCAACGTCTTTGTGCTGGGCTTCATTCCGGCCAAGGCCGATTCTGTGGTCGTGCTGCTCTGCC
GTCAGCCGTGTGCCGCCCAAAACTCCCTTAAAGACATGAACTGGGACCAGGAACAGTGGAAGCCTCTAAT
TGCAGACCGCTGCTTTTTGGCCTGGCTGGTAAAGCAACCCAGCGAACAGGGACAGCTGCGAGCTCGCCAA
ATCTCAGCCGCTCAGATCAACAAGCTGGAGGAGCTATGGAAGGAGAATATTGAGGCCACGTTTCAGGATC
TGGAGAAGCCAGGCATTGACTCGGAGCCAGCACATGTGCTACTCCGCTACGAGGATGGCTATCAGTACGA
GAAGACCTTTGGGCCGCTGGTCCGCCTTGAGGCCGAATACGACCAAAAACTGAAGGAGTCTGCCACGCAG
GAGAACATCGAAGTACGCTGGGACGTCGGCCTCAACAAAAAGACCATTGCCTACTTTACGCTGGCGAAGA
CCGATTCGGACATGAAGCTCATGCATGGCGACGAGCTGCGCCTGCATTATGTGGGCGAGCTGTACAATCC
GTGGAGCGAGATCGGCCACGTTATCAAGGTGCCGGACAATTTCGGCGATGACGTCGGCCTGGAGCTGAAA
TCCTCAACGAATGCCCCGGTTAAGTGCACCAGTAACTTTACGGTGGACTTCATCTGGAAGTGCACGTCAT
TTGATCGCATGACACGTGCTCTGTGCAAATTCGCCATCGATCGCAATTCAGTGTCGAACTTCATCTACTC
GCGCCTGTTGGGCCACGGTCGTGCGGATTCCAACGACGAGGTGCTGTTCCGCGGCCCACAACCCAAGCTC
TTCAGTGCCCCGCATCTGCCGGATTTGAATCGCAGCCAGGTGTATGCCGTGAAACACGCGCTTCAGCGTC
CGCTCTCGCTAATCCAAGGGCCGCCTGGCACGGGCAAAACCGTGACCTCGGCGACCATCGTTTACCAGCT
GGTCAAGCTCCATGGTGGCACAGTGCTGGTGTGCGCTCCCAGCAACACGGCCGTGGATCAGCTAACTGAG
AAGATCCACCGAACAAACCTTAAAGTGGTGCGTGTTTGCGCCAAGAGCCGTGAGGCCATCGATAGCCCGG
TAAGCTTCCTGGCGCTGCACAACCAAATCCGTAACATGGAGACCAACTCGGAGCTAAAGAAGCTGCAGCA
GCTGAAAGACGAGACCGGCGAGCTGAGCTCAGCAGACGAAAAGCGATACCGCAACCTGAAACGTGCCGCC
GAGAACCAACTGCTGGAGGCTGCCGACGTTATCTGCTGCACATGCGTAGGCGCCGGCGATGGTCGTCTAT
CGCGAGTCAAGTTCACCTCGATCCTGATCGATGAGTCTATGCAGTCGACGGAGCCGGAGTGCATGGTGCC
AGTGGTGCTGGGCGCTAAGCAGCTGATCCTCGTGGGCGATCACTGCCAGCTGGGACCGGTTGTTATGTGC
AAGAAAGCAGCTCGTGCCGGCCTCTCGCAAAGTTTGTTCGAGCGCCTGGTGGTTCTGGGCATCCGTCCGT
TCCGGCTGGAGGTGCAATATCGCATGCACCCCGAGCTGTCCCAGTTCCCGTCCAACTTCTTCTACGAGGG
ATCGCTGCAAAACGGCGTCTGCGCGGAGGATCGTCGCCTTAAGCTTGATTTCCCCTGGCCACAGCCGGAG
AGACCGATGTTCTTTCTGGTAACACAGGGACAGGAGGAGATTGCCGGCTCCGGCACCTCTTTCCTCAACC
GCACAGAGGCGGCCAACGTGGAAAAGATTACGACGCGATTCCTTAAGGCAGGCATCAAGCCGGAACAAAT
TGGAATCATCACGCCTTACGAAGGTCAGCGCGCTTACCTGGTGCAGTACATGCAATACCAGGGCAGCCTG
CACTCTCGTCTATACCAGGAGATCGAGATCGCCAGTGTGGACGCGTTCCAGGGACGTGAGAAGGACATCA
TTATCATGTCTTGCGTGCGATCTAACGAACGTCAAGGCATCGGCTTTTTGAACGACCCACGTCGCCTTAA
TGTTGCCCTTACACGGGCCAAGTTCGGGATCATCATTGTGGGCAATCCCAAAGTGCTCGCCAAGCAGCAG
CTGTGGAACCATCTGCTCAACTTCTACAAGGACCGTAAGGTGCTCGTCGAGGGATCTCTGAATAACCTTA
AGGAGTCGCTAATCCACTTCCAGAAGCCCAAAAAGCTTGTCAACAGCATGAACATTGGGGCACACTTTAT
GTCCACCATTATTGCCGATGCCAAGGAAGTGATGGTGCCAGGCTCCATTTACGACCGCAGTGGCGGTTAC
GGCCAAGGTCGCCAAATGGTGGGACAGTCAATGAATGGCGGACAGTACGGTGGCAGTGGAGGTGGTCCCT
ACGGAAACTCACCCCTCGGCTACGGTACTCCCAGCTCCAATTCCATGGTGGGCTTTGGCCTGGGCAACGG
AGGCAATGGCGCGGCCGGTGGCAACAACAACTTCGGAGGGGCTGAACCCAGTTGGGCGGCTGCCCACCTC
CACCACGACTCCATTGGCTATATATCCAACGAGCATGGAGCAGCAGCACTGGGCAACATGCCAGTTCCGG
TTGGCATGTTCATGAACATGAGCAATATTCCGCCGCGTTTCTACAACCAGCACCAGCAGGCGATCATGGC
GGTCAAGCAGAATCGCGCCATTCAACAACAGACGGGTAATTTCTCTCCCGGTAACTCGGGTCCTGGAGTC
ACTGGAGTCGGAGTCGGACGAAGCGCCACCCCAGGCGGCAATAAGAAGACCAACAAGCTGGGAAAATCGC
GCGTAACGGGCGGTGGAACTGGCGGGGCACCGCTAACACAAGGAAGCTCGGTATGCAATGCTGCTCCATA
CAGTCAGCACCCGATGCCTTTGTCGCTGCAGATGACCCAGCCCAGCGGATTTGCTCTGTCCCAGCAGCCG
GAACTTTCACAGGACTTTGGGCAAATATCGCAGATGGACGGTTTGCTAGCCCAGGATGTTGCCTTTAACG
CGTCGGGCGAGCGGAGCTTGAATCAGTTCTCACAGCCTTATCGCTCGAGTCTAGAGGGCCCGCGGTTCGA
AGGTAAGCCTATCCCTAACCCTCTCCTCGGTCTCGATTCTACGCGTACCGGTCATCATCACCATCACCAT
TGAGTTTAAACCCGCTGATCAGCCTCGACTGTGCCTTCTAAGGCCTGAGCTCGCTGATCAGCCTCGATCG
AGGATCCAGACATGATAAGATACATTGATGAGTTTGGACAAACCACAACTAGAATGCAGTGAAAAAAATG
CTTTATTTGTGAAATTTGTGATGCTATTGCTTTATTTGTAACCATTATAAGCTGCAATAAACAAGTTAAC
AACAACAATTGCATTCATTTTATGTTTCAGGTTCAGGGGGAGGTGTGGGAGGTTTTTTAAAGCAAGTAAA
ACCTCTACAAATGTGGTATGGCTGATTATGATCAGTCGACCGATGCCCTTGAGAGCCTTCAACCCAGTCA
GCTCCTTCCGGTGGGCGCGGGGCATGACTATCGTCGCCGCACTTATGACTGTCTTCTTTATCATGCAACT
CGTAGGACAGGTGCCGGCAGCGCTCTGGGTCATTTTCGGCGAGGACCGCTTTCGCTGGAGCGCGACGATG
ATCGGCCTGTCGCTTGCGGTATTCGGAATCTTGCACGCCCTCGCTCAAGCCTTCGTCACTGGTCCCGCCA
CCAAACGTTTCGGCGAGAAGCAGGCCATTATCGCCGGCATGGCGGCCGACGCGCTGGGCTACGTCTTGCT
GGCGTTCGCGACGCGAGGCTGGATGGCCTTCCCCATTATGATTCTTCTCGCTTCCGGCGGCATCGGGATG
CCCGCGTTGCAGGCCATGCTGTCCAGGCAGGTAGATGACGACCATCAGGGACAGCTTCAAGGATCGCTCG
CGGCTCTTACCAGCCAGCAAAAGGCCAGGAACCGTAAAAAGGCCGCGTTGCTGGCGTTTTTCCATAGGCT
CCGCCCCCCTGACGAGCATCACAAAAATCGACGCTCAAGTCAGAGGTGGCGAAACCCGACAGGACTATAA
AGATACCAGGCGTTTCCCCCTGGAAGCTCCCTCGTGCGCTCTCCTGTTCCGACCCTGCCGCTTACCGGAT
ACCTGTCCGCCTTTCTCCCTTCGGGAAGCGTGGCGCTTTCTCAATGCTCACGCTGTAGGTATCTCAGTTC
GGTGTAGGTCGTTCGCTCCAAGCTGGGCTGTGTGCACGAACCCCCCGTTCAGCCCGACCGCTGCGCCTTA
TCCGGTAACTATCGTCTTGAGTCCAACCCGGTAAGACACGACTTATCGCCACTGGCAGCAGCCACTGGTA
ACAGGATTAGCAGAGCGAGGTATGTAGGCGGTGCTACAGAGTTCTTGAAGTGGTGGCCTAACTACGGCTA
CACTAGAAGGACAGTATTTGGTATCTGCGCTCTGCTGAAGCCAGTTACCTTCGGAAAAAGAGTTGGTAGC
TCTTGATCCGGCAAACAAACCACCGCTGGTAGCGGTGGTTTTTTTGTTTGCAAGCAGCAGATTACGCGCA
GAAAAAAAGGATCTCAAGAAGATCCTTTGATCTTTTCTACGGGGTCTGACGCTCAGTGGAACGAAAACTC
ACGTTAAGGGATTTTGGTCATGAGATTATCAAAAAGGATCTTCACCTAGATCCTTTTAAATTAAAAATGA
AGTTTTAAATCAATCTAAAGTATATATGAGTAAACTTGGTCTGACAGTTACCAATGCTTAATCAGTGAGG
CACCTATCTCAGCGATCTGTCTATTTCGTTCATCCATAGTTGCCTGACTCCCCGTCGTGTAGATAACTAC
GATACGGGAGGGCTTACCATCTGGCCCCAGTGCTGCAATGATACCGCGAGACCCACGCTCACCGGCTCCA
GATTTATCAGCAATAAACCAGCCAGCCGGAAGGGCCGAGCGCAGAAGTGGTCCTGCAACTTTATCCGCCT
CCATCCAGTCTATTAATTGTTGCCGGGAAGCTAGAGTAAGTAGTTCGCCAGTTAATAGTTTGCGCAACGT
TGTTGCCATTGCTGCAGGCATCGTGGTGTCACGCTCGTCGTTTGGTATGGCTTCATTCAGCTCCGGTTCC
CAACGATCAAGGCGAGTTACATGATCCCCCATGTTGTGCAAAAAAGCGGTTAGCTCCTTCGGTCCTCCGA
TCGTTGTCAGAAGTAAGTTGGCCGCAGTGTTATCACTCATGGTTATGGCAGCACTGCATAATTCTCTTAC
TGTCATGCCATCCGTAAGATGCTTTTCTGTGACTGGTGAGTACTCAACCAAGTCATTCTGAGAATAGTGT
ATGCGGCGACCGAGTTGCTCTTGCCCGGCGTCAACACGGGATAATACCGCGCCACATAGCAGAACTTTAA
AAGTGCTCATCATTGGAAAACGTTCTTCGGGGCGAAAACTCTCAAGGATCTTACCGCTGTTGAGATCCAG
TTCGATGTAACCCACTCGTGCACCCAACTGATCTTCAGCATCTTTTACTTTCACCAGCGTTTCTGGGTGA
GCAAAAACAGGAAGGCAAAATGCCGCAAAAAAGGGAATAAGGGCGACACGGAAATGTTGAATACTCATAC
TCTTCCTTTTTCAATATTATTGAAGCATTTATCAGGGTTATTGTCTCATGAGCGGATACATATTTGAATG
TATTTAGAAAAATAAACAAATAGGGGTTCCGCGCACATTTCCCCGAAAAGTGCCACCTGACGTCTAAGAA
ACCATTATTATCATGACATTAACCTATAAAAATAGGCGTATCACGAGGCCCTTTCGT
Features (pLannotate 1.2.2; 11 found; start..end, strand, type, name):
     56..2568    +  promoter       Ac5 promoter: Drosophila melanogaster actin 5C promoter
   2588..2653    +  CDS            N (fragment): REGN_LAMBD - Experimental evidence at protein level: Swiss-Prot protein existence level 1. Plays a role as a transcriptional antitermination factor that allows the virus to initiate its lytic phase. Activates expression of the delayed viral early genes by modifying host RNA polymerase (RNAP) into a form that is resistant to termination signals. This antitermination function requires the host NusA protein which serves to stabilize the interaction between antitermination protein N and host RNA polymerase. From Escherichia phage lambda (Bacteriophage lambda).
   2678..2704    +  CDS            3xHA (fragment): three tandem HA epitope tags
   2732..6271    +  CDS            Upf1: RENT1_DROME - Experimental evidence at protein level: Swiss-Prot protein existence level 1. RNA-dependent helicase and ATPase required for nonsense- mediated decay (NMD) of mRNAs containing premature stop codons. Is recruited to mRNAs upon translation termination and undergoes a cycle of phosphorylation and dephosphorylation; its phosphorylation appears to be a key step in NMD. The formation of an Upf1-Upf2-Upf3 surveillance complex is believed to activate NMD (By similarity). From Drosophila melanogaster (Fruit fly).
   6302..6343    +  CDS            V5 tag: epitope tag from simian virus 5
   6443..6577    -  polyA_signal   SV40 poly(A) signal: SV40 polyadenylation signal
   6600..6684    -  CDS            large T antigen (fragment): large T antigen from SV40 (simian virus 40)
   6685..7155    +  CDS            TcR (fragment): tetracycline efflux protein; tet; confers resistance to tetracycline
   7199..7787    -  rep_origin     ori: high-copy-number ColE1/pMB1/pBR322/pUC origin of replication
   7958..8818    -  CDS            AmpR: β-lactamase; bla; confers resistance to ampicillin, carbenicillin, and related antibiotics
   8819..8923    -  promoter       AmpR promoter: bla
