[The description below was written by a language model from this plasmid's Addgene catalogue record and pLannotate feature annotations shown in this document.]
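Description:
pAc5.1B-lambdaN-HA-DmUPF1-S1160A-siRNAres-V5His6_N is a 9,017-nt insect expression plasmid. The catalogue lists the backbone as unknown, although the name and features point to a pAc5.1B-type vector. It is propagated in E. coli through a ColE1/pUC-type origin and selected with ampicillin via the bla gene and its own promoter. The origin annotation describes a high-copy type, but the catalogue records the plasmid as low copy. Short fragments annotated as tetracycline-resistance and SV40 large T antigen sequence appear to be nonfunctional backbone remnants.

Expression is driven by the Drosophila melanogaster actin 5C promoter, a strong constitutive promoter commonly used in cultured fly cells. The open reading frame begins with a short fragment of the bacteriophage lambda N protein, followed by an HA epitope (annotated as a fragment of a 3xHA tag) and then the Upf1 coding sequence. A V5 tag lies downstream, and the name also indicates a His6 tag that is not annotated. The record does not show whether these C-terminal tags are read in frame with the insert. An SV40 polyadenylation signal follows the cassette.

Upf1 is the RNA helicase and ATPase central to nonsense-mediated mRNA decay, and its phosphorylation cycle is considered a key step in that pathway. The name indicates an S1160A substitution and an siRNA-resistant coding sequence, and the catalogue also notes one non-silent difference, G995E, relative to the FlyBase reference. The lambda N peptide is generally used to tether a fusion protein to reporter mRNAs carrying BoxB hairpins. An RNAi-resistant version would allow complementation after knockdown of the endogenous gene. The record itself states only insect expression as the purpose.
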