Addgene plasmid #146995: pAc5.1B-lambdaN-HA-DmUPF1-S1160A-siRNAres-V5His6_N
Purpose: Insect Expression of DmUPF1-S1160A-siRNAres
Depositing lab: Elisa Izaurralde. Depositing organization: Max Planck Institute for Developmental Biology.
Backbone
  Vector backbone: Unknown
  Vector type: Insect Expression
Growth in bacteria
  Bacterial resistance: Ampicillin, 100 μg/mL
  Growth temperature: 37°C
  Growth strain: DH5alpha
  Copy number: Low Copy
Gene/Insert
  Gene/Insert name: DmUPF1-S1160A-siRNAres
  Species: D. melanogaster (fly)
  Mutation: 1 non silent mutations: G995E compared to the sequence given by FlyBase no.: CG1559
  Entrez Gene: Upf1 (a.k.a. Dmel_CG1559, CG1559, Dm-Upf1, DmUpf1, Dmel\CG1559, UPF1, Upf1p, smg-2, upf1)
  Cloning method: Unknown
Terms and licenses: Academic/Nonprofit Terms; Industry Terms: Not Available to Industry
Depositor comments: Plasmids from this collection were made available to the research community and donated after the lab closed. Please note that the sequence provided by the depositing laboratory may be theoretical/predicted or based on Sanger sequencing results. There may be discrepancies between sequencing results obtained by Addgene and the depositor sequence. If an Addgene verified sequence is not available, please contact before placing your order to request that our lab fully sequence the plasmid.
How to cite: pAc5.1B-lambdaN-HA-DmUPF1-S1160A-siRNAres-V5His6_N was a gift from Elisa Izaurralde (Addgene plasmid # 146995 ; http://n2t.net/addgene:146995 ; RRID:Addgene_146995)
